Addgene plasmid #209851: pcDNA3.1(-)-C2C1-ErNaR-TS-EYFP-ES
Purpose: Expression of human codon-optimized light-driven sodium pump ErNaR in mammalian cells
Depositing lab: Volker Busskamp. Depositing organization: Universitaetsklinikum Bonn. Publication: A subgroup of light-driven sodium pumps with an additional Schiff base counterion. Podoliak E, Lamm GHU, Marin E, Schellbach AV, Fedotov DA, Stetsenko A, Asido M, Maliar N, Bourenkov G, Balandin T, Baeken C, Astashkin R, Schneider TR, Bateman A, Wachtveitl J, Schapiro I, Busskamp V, Guskov A, Gordeliy V, Alekseev A, Kovalev K. Nat Commun. 2024 Apr 10;15(1):3119. doi: 10.1038/s41467-024-47469-0. PubMed 38600129.
Backbone
  Vector backbone: pcDNA3.1(-)
  Backbone size w/o insert (bp): 5409
  Total vector size (bp): 7212
  Vector type: Mammalian Expression
  Selectable markers: Neomycin (select with G418)
Growth in bacteria
  Bacterial resistance: Ampicillin, 100 μg/mL
  Growth temperature: 37°C
  Growth strain: NEB Stable
  Copy number: High Copy
Gene/Insert
  Gene/Insert name: light-driven sodium pump ErNaR (alt name: ErNaR)
  Species: H. sapiens (human)
  Insert size (bp): 1803
  Promoter: CMV
  Tag / fusion protein: EYFP
  Cloning method: Restriction Enzyme; 5′ cloning site BamHI (not destroyed); 3′ cloning site HindIII (not destroyed)
  Sequencing primers: 5′ CMV-F; 3′ bGH polyA-R
Terms and licenses: Academic/Nonprofit Terms; Industry Terms: Not Available to Industry
Depositor comments: Please visit https://doi.org/10.1101/2023.10.11.561842 for bioRxiv preprint.
How to cite: pcDNA3.1(-)-C2C1-ErNaR-TS-EYFP-ES was a gift from Volker Busskamp (Addgene plasmid # 209851 ; http://n2t.net/addgene:209851 ; RRID:Addgene_209851)
