[The description below was written by a language model from this plasmid's Addgene catalogue record and pLannotate feature annotations shown in this document.]
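Description:
pcDNA3.1(-)-C2C1-ErNaR-TS-EYFP-ES is a mammalian expression plasmid of about 7.2 kb, built on the pcDNA3.1(-) backbone, for producing the light-driven sodium pump ErNaR in mammalian cells. It is maintained in E. coli through a high-copy ColE1/pUC-type origin and an ampicillin resistance gene (β-lactamase). An SV40 early promoter drives a NeoR/KanR cassette with an SV40 polyadenylation signal, which allows G418 selection of transfected mammalian cells. An f1 origin is also present. The short ble, lacI, bom and HIV-1 LTR fragments in the automated annotation look like backbone remnants or partial sequence matches rather than functional parts.

The roughly 1.8 kb insert sits between retained BamHI and HindIII sites, downstream of the CMV immediate-early enhancer/promoter and a T7 promoter, and is terminated by the bGH polyadenylation signal. The ErNaR coding region is described as human codon-optimized, which probably explains the catalogue's species entry of human. The feature table does not annotate ErNaR itself, but it presumably occupies the unannotated stretch between the T7 promoter and the first annotated part of the fusion. Directly after that stretch comes a short fragment matching the potassium channel KCNJ2 (Kir2.1), followed by EYFP. This fits the "TS" in the name as a Kir2.1-derived membrane trafficking signal, and "ES" likely denotes an ER export signal after EYFP, an arrangement commonly used to improve plasma-membrane targeting of microbial rhodopsins. The record does not define these abbreviations, nor the "C2C1" element at the start of the fusion. The EYFP tag allows expression and localization to be seen by fluorescence, and the construct suits functional characterization of the pump in cultured mammalian cells.
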