Features (pLannotate 1.2.2; 21 found; start..end, strand, type, name):
     76..234     +  CDS            ble (fragment): BLE_KLEPN - Experimental evidence at protein level: Swiss-Prot protein existence level 1. Binding protein with a strong affinity to the bleomycin family of antibiotics. Binds to CL990; an antimitotic-antibiotic compound. From Klebsiella pneumoniae.
    229..350     +  polyA_signal   SV40 poly(A) signal: SV40 polyadenylation signal
    423..439     -  protein_bind   lac operator: The lac repressor binds to the lac operator to inhibit transcription in E. coli. This inhibition can be relieved by adding lactose or isopropyl-β-D-thiogalactopyranoside (IPTG). lac repressor encoded by lacI
    447..477     -  promoter       lac promoter: promoter for the E. coli lac operon
    492..513     -  protein_bind   CAP binding site: CAP binding activates transcription in the presence of cAMP. E. coli catabolite activator protein
    526..618     -  CDS            lacI (fragment): lac repressor; lacI; The lac repressor binds to the lac operator to inhibit transcription in E. coli. This inhibition can be relieved by adding lactose or isopropyl-β-D-thiogalactopyranoside (IPTG).
    801..1389    -  rep_origin     ori: high-copy-number ColE1/pMB1/pBR322/pUC origin of replication
   1560..2420    -  CDS            AmpR: β-lactamase; bla; confers resistance to ampicillin, carbenicillin, and related antibiotics
   2421..2525    -  promoter       AmpR promoter: bla
   2584..2636    -  misc_feature   bom (fragment): basis of mobility region from pBR322
   2791..3170    +  enhancer       CMV enhancer: human cytomegalovirus immediate early enhancer
   3171..3374    +  promoter       CMV promoter: human cytomegalovirus (CMV) immediate early promoter
   3370..3403    +  LTR            5' LTR (truncated) (fragment): truncated 5' long terminal repeat (LTR) from HIV-1
   3419..3437    +  promoter       T7 promoter: promoter for bacteriophage T7 RNA polymerase
   4535..4594    +  CDS            KCNJ2 (fragment): KCNJ2_HUMAN - Also known as IRK1. Experimental evidence at protein level: Swiss-Prot protein existence level 1. Probably participates in establishing action potential waveform and excitability of neuronal and muscle tissues. Inward rectifier potassium channels are characterized by a greater tendency to allow potassium to flow into the cell rather than out of it. Their voltage dependence is regulated by the concentration of extracellular potassium; as external potassium is raised, the voltage range of the channel opening shifts to more positive voltages. The inward rectification is mainly due t
   4593..5309    +  CDS            EYFP: enhanced YFP mammalian codon-optimized
   5368..5592    +  polyA_signal   bGH poly(A) signal: bovine growth hormone polyadenylation signal
   5596..5617    +  promoter       SV40 promoter (fragment): SV40 enhancer and early promoter
   5638..6066    +  rep_origin     f1 ori (sequence partly withheld): f1 bacteriophage origin of replication; arrow indicates direction of (+) strand synthesis
   6080..6409    +  promoter       SV40 promoter: SV40 enhancer and early promoter
   6476..55      +  CDS            NeoR/KanR (across the origin): aminoglycoside phosphotransferase from Tn5; aph(3')-II (or nptII); confers resistance to neomycin, kanamycin, and G418 (Geneticin®)
>Addgene plasmid #209851 | pcDNA3.1(-)-C2C1-ErNaR-TS-EYFP-ES | addgene full sequence | sequence record 417796 | Addgene NGS Result
CGCTCCCGATTCGCAGCGCATCGCCTTCTATCGCCTTCTTGACAAGTTCTTCTGAGCGGGACTCTGGGGT
TCGAAATGACCGACCAAGCGACGCCCAACCTGCCATCACGAGATTTCGATTCCACCGCCGCCTTCTATGA
AAGGTTGGGCTTCGGAATCGTTTTCCGGGACGCCGGCTGGATGATCCTCCAGCGCGGGGATCTCATGCTG
GAGTTCTTCGCCCACCCCAACTTGTTTATTGCAGCTTATAATGGTTACAAATAAAGCAATAGCATCACAA
ATTTCACAAATAAAGCATTTTTTTCACTGCATTCTAGTTGTGGTTTGTCCAAACTCATCAATGTATCTTA
TCATGTCTGTATACCGTCGACCTCTAGCTAGAGCTTGGCGTAATCATGGTCATAGCTGTTTCCTGTGTGA
AATTGTTATCCGCTCACAATTCCACACAACATACGAGCCGGAAGCATAAAGTGTAAAGCCTGGGGTGCCT
AATGAGTGAGCTAACTCACATTAATTGCGTTGCGCTCACTGCCCGCTTTCCAGTCGGGAAACCTGTCGTG
CCAGCTGCATTAATGAATCGGCCAACGCGCGGGGAGAGGCGGTTTGCGTATTGGGCGCTCTTCCGCTTCC
TCGCTCACTGACTCGCTGCGCTCGGTCGTTCGGCTGCGGCGAGCGGTATCAGCTCACTCAAAGGCGGTAA
TATGGTTATCCACAGAATCAGGGGATAACGCAGGAAAGAACATGTGAGCAAAAGGCCAGCAAAAGGCCAG
GAACCGTAAAAAGGCCGCGTTGCTGGCGTTTTTCCATAGGCTCCGCCCCCCTGACGAGCATCACAAAAAT
CGACGCTCAAGTCAGAGGTGGCGAAACCCGACAGGACTATAAAGATACCAGGCGTTTCCCCCTGGAAGCT
CCCTCGTGCGCTCTCCTGTTCCGACCCTGCCGCTTACCGGATACCTGTCCGCCTTTCTCCCTTCGGGAAG
CGTGGCGCTTTCTCATAGCTCACGCTGTAGGTATCTCAGTTCGGTGTAGGTCGTTCGCTCCAAGCTGGGC
TGTGTGCACGAACCCCCCGTTCAGCCCGACCGCTGCGCCTTATCCGGTAACTATCGTCTTGAGTCCAACC
CGGTAAGACACGACTTATCGCCACTGGCAGCAGCCACTGGTAACAGGATTAGCAGAGCGAGGTATGTAGG
CGGTGCTACAGAGTTCTTGAAGTGGTGGCCTAACTACGGCTACACTAGAAGAACAGTATTTGGTATCTGC
GCTCTGCTGAAGCCAGTTACCTTCGGAAAAAGAGTTGGTAGCTCTTGATCCGGCAAACAAACCACCGCTG
GTAGCGGTGGTTTTTTTGTTTGCAAGCAGCAGATTACGCGCAGAAAAAAAGGATCTCAAGAAGATCCTTT
GATCTTTTCTACGGGGTCTGACGCTCAGTGGAACGAAAACTCACGTTAAGGGATTTTGGTCATGAGATTA
TCAAAAAGGATCTTCACCTAGATCCTTTTAAATTAAAAATGAAGTTTTAAATCAATCTAAAGTATATATG
AGTAAACTTGGTCTGACAGTTACCAATGCTTAATCAGTGAGGCACCTATCTCAGCGATCTGTCTATTTCG
TTCATCCATAGTTGCCTGACTCCCCGTCGTGTAGATAACTACGATACGGGAGGGCTTACCATCTGGCCCC
AGTGCTGCAATGATACCGCGAGACCCACGCTCACCGGCTCCAGATTTATCAGCAATAAACCAGCCAGCCG
GAAGGGCCGAGCGCAGAAGTGGTCCTGCAACTTTATCCGCCTCCATCCAGTCTATTAATTGTTGCCGGGA
AGCTAGAGTAAGTAGTTCGCCAGTTAATAGTTTGCGCAACGTTGTTGCCATTGCTACAGGCATCGTGGTG
TCACGCTCGTCGTTTGGTATGGCTTCATTCAGCTCCGGTTCCCAACGATCAAGGCGAGTTACATGATCCC
CCATGTTGTGCAAAAAAGCGGTTAGCTCCTTCGGTCCTCCGATCGTTGTCAGAAGTAAGTTGGCCGCAGT
GTTATCACTCATGGTTATGGCAGCACTGCATAATTCTCTTACTGTCATGCCATCCGTAAGATGCTTTTCT
GTGACTGGTGAGTACTCAACCAAGTCATTCTGAGAATAGTGTATGCGGCGACCGAGTTGCTCTTGCCCGG
CGTCAATACGGGATAATACCGCGCCACATAGCAGAACTTTAAAAGTGCTCATCATTGGAAAACGTTCTTC
GGGGCGAAAACTCTCAAGGATCTTACCGCTGTTGAGATCCAGTTCGATGTAACCCACTCGTGCACCCAAC
TGATCTTCAGCATCTTTTACTTTCACCAGCGTTTCTGGGTGAGCAAAAACAGGAAGGCAAAATGCCGCAA
AAAAGGGAATAAGGGCGACACGGAAATGTTGAATACTCATACTCTTCCTTTTTCAATATTATTGAAGCAT
TTATCAGGGTTATTGTCTCATGAGCGGATACATATTTGAATGTATTTAGAAAAATAAACAAATAGGGGTT
CCGCGCACATTTCCCCGAAAAGTGCCACCTGACGTCGACGGATCGGGAGATCTCCCGATCCCCTATGGTG
CACTCTCAGTACAATCTGCTCTGATGCCGCATAGTTAAGCCAGTATCTGCTCCCTGCTTGTGTGTTGGAG
GTCGCTGAGTAGTGCGCGAGCAAAATTTAAGCTACAACAAGGCAAGGCTTGACCGACAATTGCATGAAGA
ATCTGCTTAGGGTTAGGCGTTTTGCGCTGCTTCGCGATGTACGGGCCAGATATACGCGTTGACATTGATT
ATTGACTAGTTATTAATAGTAATCAATTACGGGGTCATTAGTTCATAGCCCATATATGGAGTTCCGCGTT
ACATAACTTACGGTAAATGGCCCGCCTGGCTGACCGCCCAACGACCCCCGCCCATTGACGTCAATAATGA
CGTATGTTCCCATAGTAACGCCAATAGGGACTTTCCATTGACGTCAATGGGTGGAGTATTTACGGTAAAC
TGCCCACTTGGCAGTACATCAAGTGTATCATATGCCAAGTACGCCCCCTATTGACGTCAATGACGGTAAA
TGGCCCGCCTGGCATTATGCCCAGTACATGACCTTATGGGACTTTCCTACTTGGCAGTACATCTACGTAT
TAGTCATCGCTATTACCATGGTGATGCGGTTTTGGCAGTACATCAATGGGCGTGGATAGCGGTTTGACTC
ACGGGGATTTCCAAGTCTCCACCCCATTGACGTCAATGGGAGTTTGTTTTGGCACCAAAATCAACGGGAC
TTTCCAAAATGTCGTAACAACTCCGCCCCATTGACGCAAATGGGCGGTAGGCGTGTACGGTGGGAGGTCT
ATATAAGCAGAGCTCTCTGGCTAACTAGAGAACCCACTGCTTACTGGCTTATCGAAATTAATACGACTCA
CTATAGGGAGACCCAAGCTGGCTAGCGTTTAAACGGGCCCTCTAGACTCGAGTGGCCGCCACTGTGCTGG
ATATCTGCAGAATTCCACCACACTGGACTAGTGGATCCGCCACCATGGACTATGGGGGAGCACTGTCCGC
CGTCGGGCTGTTTCAGACTTCCTACACCCTGGAGAACAACGGGAGCGTCATTTGCATTCCTAACAATGGC
CAGTGCTTCTGTCTGGCCTGGCTGAAGAGCAACGGTACC
[819 nt withheld, positions 3680-4498]
GAGTTCGATGAGAGAGCACCAGCTAGAGCGGCCGCCAAGAGCAGGATCACCAGCGAGGGCGAGTACATCC
CCCTGGACCAGATCGACATCAACGTGGTGAGCAAGGGCGAGGAGCTGTTCACCGGGGTGGTGCCCATCCT
GGTCGAGCTGGACGGCGACGTAAACGGCCACAAGTTCAGCGTGTCCGGCGAGGGCGAGGGCGATGCCACC
TACGGCAAGCTGACCCTGAAGTTCATCTGCACCACCGGCAAGCTGCCCGTGCCCTGGCCCACCCTCGTGA
CCACCTTCGGCTACGGCCTGCAGTGCTTCGCCCGCTACCCCGACCACATGAAGCAGCACGACTTCTTCAA
GTCCGCCATGCCCGAAGGCTACGTCCAGGAGCGCACCATCTTCTTCAAGGACGACGGCAACTACAAGACC
CGCGCCGAGGTGAAGTTCGAGGGCGACACCCTGGTGAACCGCATCGAGCTGAAGGGCATCGACTTCAAGG
AGGACGGCAACATCCTGGGGCACAAGCTGGAGTACAACTACAACAGCCACAACGTCTATATCATGGCCGA
CAAGCAGAAGAACGGCATCAAGGTGAACTTCAAGATCCGCCACAACATCGAGGACGGCAGCGTGCAGCTC
GCCGACCACTACCAGCAGAACACCCCCATCGGCGACGGCCCCGTGCTGCTGCCCGACAACCACTACCTGA
GCTACCAGTCCGCCCTGAGCAAAGACCCCAACGAGAAGCGCGATCACATGGTCCTGCTGGAGTTCGTGAC
CGCCGCCGGGATCACTCTCGGCATGGACGAGCTGTACAAGTTCTGCTACGAGAACGAGGTGTGATGAAAG
CTTAAGTTTAAACCGCTGATCAGCCTCGACTGTGCCTTCTAGTTGCCAGCCATCTGTTGTTTGCCCCTCC
CCCGTGCCTTCCTTGACCCTGGAAGGTGCCACTCCCACTGTCCTTTCCTAATAAAATGAGGAAATTGCAT
CGCATTGTCTGAGTAGGTGTCATTCTATTCTGGGGGGTGGGGTGGGGCAGGACAGCAAGGGGGAGGATTG
GGAAGACAATAGCAGGCATGCTGGGGATGCGGTGGGCTCTATGGCTTCTGAGGCGGAAAGAACCAGCTGG
GGCTCTAGGGGGTATCCCC
[124 nt withheld, positions 5638-5761]
C
[91 nt withheld, positions 5763-5853]
A
[49 nt withheld, positions 5855-5903]
CCTTTGACGTTGGAGTCCACGTTCTTT
[37 nt withheld, positions 5931-5967]
ACCCTATCTCGGTCTATTCTTTTGATTTATAAGGGATTTTGCCGATTTCGGCCTATTGGTTAAAAAATGA
GCTGATTTAACAAAAATTTAACGCGAATTAATTCTGTGGAATGTGTGTCAGTTAGGGTGTGGAAAGTCCC
CAGGCTCCCCAGCAGGCAGAAGTATGCAAAGCATGCATCTCAATTAGTCAGCAACCAGGTGTGGAAAGTC
CCCAGGCTCCCCAGCAGGCAGAAGTATGCAAAGCATGCATCTCAATTAGTCAGCAACCATAGTCCCGCCC
CTAACTCCGCCCATCCCGCCCCTAACTCCGCCCAGTTCCGCCCATTCTCCGCCCCATGGCTGACTAATTT
TTTTTATTTATGCAGAGGCCGAGGCCGCCTCTGCCTCTGAGCTATTCCAGAAGTAGTGAGGAGGCTTTTT
TGGAGGCCTAGGCTTTTGCAAAAAGCTCCCGGGAGCTTGTATATCCATTTTCGGATCTGATCAAGAGACA
GGATGAGGATCGTTTCGCATGATTGAACAAGATGGATTGCACGCAGGTTCTCCGGCCGCTTGGGTGGAGA
GGCTATTCGGCTATGACTGGGCACAACAGACAATCGGCTGCTCTGATGCCGCCGTGTTCCGGCTGTCAGC
GCAGGGGCGCCCGGTTCTTTTTGTCAAGACCGACCTGTCCGGTGCCCTGAATGAACTGCAGGACGAGGCA
GCGCGGCTATCGTGGCTGGCCACGACGGGCGTTCCTTGCGCAGCTGTGCTCGACGTTGTCACTGAAGCGG
GAAGGGACTGGCTGCTATTGGGCGAAGTGCCGGGGCAGGATCTCCTGTCATCTCACCTTGCTCCTGCCGA
GAAAGTATCCATCATGGCTGATGCAATGCGGCGGCTGCATACGCTTGATCCGGCTACCTGCCCATTCGAC
CACCAAGCGAAACATCGCATCGAGCGAGCACGTACTCGGATGGAAGCCGGTCTTGTCGATCAGGATGATC
TGGACGAAGAGCATCAGGGGCTCGCGCCAGCCGAACTGTTCGCCAGGCTCAAGGCGCGCATGCCCGACGG
CGAGGATCTCGTCGTGACCCATGGCGATGCCTGCTTGCCGAATATCATGGTGGAAAATGGCCGCTTTTCT
GGATTCATCGACTGTGGCCGGCTGGGTGTGGCGGACCGCTATCAGGACATAGCGTTGGCTACCCGTGATA
TTGCTGAAGAGCTTGGCGGCGAATGGGCTGACCGCTTCCTCGTGCTTTACGGTATCGC
